>Addgene plasmid #229340 | pXTK103 [Term_T7Te_PartType7] | addgene full sequence | sequence record 464823 | Addgene NGS Result
TTGAGATCCTTTTTTTCTGCGCGTAATCTGCTGCTTGCAAACAAAAAAACCACCGCTACCAGCGGTGGTT
TGTTTGCCGGATCAAGAGCTACCAACTCTTTTTCCGAAGGTAACTGGCTTCAGCAGAGCGCAGATACCAA
ATACTGTTCTTCTAGTGTAGCCGTAGTTAGGCCACCACTTCAAGAACTCTGTAGCACCGCCTACATACCT
CGCTCTGCTAATCCTGTTACCAGTGGCTGCTGCCAGTGGCGATAAGTCGTGTCTTACCGGGTTGGACTCA
AGACGATAGTTACCGGATAAGGCGCAGCGGTCGGGCTGAACGGGGGGTTCGTGCACACAGCCCAGCTTGG
AGCGAACGACCTACACCGAACTGAGATACCTACAGCGTGAGCTATGAGAAAGCGCCACGCTTCCCGAAGG
GAGAAAGGCGGACAGGTATCCGGTAAGCGGCAGGGTCGGAACAGGAGAGCGCACGAGGGAGCTTCCAGGG
GGAAACGCCTGGTATCTTTATAGTCCTGTCGGGTTTCGCCACCTCTGACTTGAGCGTCGATTTTTGTGAT
GCTCGTCAGGGGGGCGGAGCCTATGGAAAAACGCCAGCAACGCGAGTCGGTCTCTATCCCGCAGAAAGGC
CCACCCGAAGGTGAGCCGCTGTGAGACCAGAGTAGCCCGCCTAATGAGCGGGCTTTTTTTTAATTCCCCT
ATTTGTTTATTTTTCTAAATACATTCAAATATGTATCCGCTCATGAGACAATAACCCTGATAAATGCTTC
AATAATATTGAAAAAGGAAGAGTATGAGCATTCAGCATTTTCGTGTGGCGCTGATTCCGTTTTTTGCGGC
GTTTTGCCTGCCGGTGTTTGCGCATCCGGAAACCCTGGTGAAAGTGAAAGATGCGGAAGATCAACTGGGT
GCGCGCGTGGGCTATATTGAACTGGATCTGAACAGCGGCAAAATTCTGGAATCTTTTCGTCCGGAAGAAC
GTTTTCCGATGATGAGCACCTTTAAAGTGCTGCTGTGCGGTGCGGTTCTGAGCCGTGTGGATGCGGGCCA
GGAACAACTGGGCCGTCGTATTCATTATAGCCAGAACGATCTGGTGGAATATAGCCCGGTGACCGAAAAA
CATCTGACCGATGGCATGACCGTGCGTGAACTGTGCAGCGCGGCGATTACCATGAGCGATAACACCGCGG
CGAACCTGCTGCTGACGACCATTGGCGGTCCGAAAGAACTGACCGCGTTTCTGCATAACATGGGCGATCA
TGTGACCCGTCTGGATCGTTGGGAACCGGAACTGAACGAAGCGATTCCGAACGATGAACGTGATACCACC
ATGCCGGCAGCAATGGCGACCACCCTGCGTAAACTGCTGACGGGTGAGCTGCTGACCCTGGCAAGCCGCC
AGCAACTGATTGATTGGATGGAAGCGGATAAAGTGGCGGGTCCGCTGCTGCGTAGCGCGCTGCCGGCTGG
CTGGTTTATTGCGGATAAAAGCGGTGCGGGCGAACGTGGCAGCCGTGGCATTATTGCGGCGCTGGGCCCG
GATGGTAAACCGAGCCGTATTGTGGTGATTTATACCACCGGCAGCCAGGCGACGATGGATGAACGTAACC
GTCAGATTGCGGAAATTGGCGCGAGCCTGATTAAACATTGGTAAACCGATACAATTAAAGGCTCCTTTTG
GAGCCTTTTTTTTTGGACGACCCTTGTCAGATCAAAGGATCTTC
Features (pLannotate 1.2.2; 5 found; start..end, strand, type, name):
      1..589     +  rep_origin     ori: high-copy-number ColE1/pMB1/pBR322/pUC origin of replication
    620..647     -  terminator     T7Te terminator: phage T7 early transcription terminator
    702..793     +  promoter       AmpR promoter: bla
    794..1651    +  CDS            bla: BLAT_ECOLX - Experimental evidence at protein level: Swiss-Prot protein existence level 1. TEM-type are the most prevalent beta-lactamases in enterobacteria; they hydrolyze the beta-lactam bond in susceptible beta-lactam antibiotics, thus conferring resistance to penicillins and cephalosporins. TEM-3 and TEM-4 are capable of hydrolyzing cefotaxime and ceftazidime. TEM-5 is capable of hydrolyzing ceftazidime. TEM-6 is capable of hydrolyzing ceftazidime and aztreonam. TEM-8/CAZ-2, TEM- 16/CAZ-7 and TEM-24/CAZ-6 are markedly active against ceftazidime. IRT- 4 shows resistance to beta-lactamase in
   1658..1697    +  terminator     fd terminator: central terminator from bacteriophage fd (Otsuka and Kunisawa, 1982)
