[The description below was written by a language model from this plasmid's Addgene catalogue record and pLannotate feature annotations shown in this document.]
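Description:
pXTK103 [Term_T7Te_PartType7] is a small Golden Gate part plasmid from the XanthoMoClo toolkit, a modular cloning system built for genetic engineering of the bacterial genera Xanthobacter and Roseixanthobacter. It is built on the pXTK backbone and catalogued as a bacterial expression vector, but it functions as a storage and donor plasmid for a single standardized part rather than as an expression construct in its own right. The sequenced plasmid is only about 1.7 kb. It is propagated in E. coli through a ColE1/pMB1-family origin of replication, with ampicillin selection provided by the TEM-type beta-lactamase gene (bla) under its native AmpR promoter. A bacteriophage fd terminator sits just downstream of bla, presumably insulating the rest of the plasmid from read-through out of the marker. The catalogue entry lists the plasmid as low copy, whereas the automated annotation labels the origin as a high-copy ColE1/pUC type, and the record does not resolve this difference.

The payload is the T7Te terminator, the early transcription terminator of E. coli phage T7. It is a short element annotated between the origin and the resistance cassette, on the strand opposite to them. It is formatted as a "Part Type 7" module, meaning it occupies a defined position in the toolkit's assembly hierarchy. There it would be released by a Type IIS restriction enzyme and ligated in order with other parts to build transcription units or multigene constructs. The record does not state the flanking restriction sites, the overhangs, or the exact role assigned to the Type 7 position, and none of these appear in the feature table. The plasmid's typical use is to supply a transcription terminator during modular assembly of constructs destined for Xanthobacter and related hosts.
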