Addgene plasmid #229340: pXTK103 [Term_T7Te_PartType7]
Purpose: XanthoMoClo Golden Gate Part Plasmid for cloning, contains Term_T7Te_PartType7
Depositing lab: Michael Springer. Depositing organization: Harvard Medical School. Publication: XanthoMoClo horizontal line A Robust Modular Cloning Genetic Toolkit for the Genera Xanthobacter and Roseixanthobacter. Soltysiak MPM, Ory ALH, Lee AD, Christophersen CE, Jalihal AP, Springer M. ACS Synth Biol. 2025 Apr 18;14(4):1173-1190. doi: 10.1021/acssynbio.4c00806. Epub 2025 Mar 13. PubMed 40080684.
Backbone
  Vector backbone: pXTK
  Vector type: Bacterial Expression
Growth in bacteria
  Bacterial resistance: Ampicillin, 100 μg/mL
  Growth temperature: 37°C
  Growth strain: DH5alpha
  Copy number: Low Copy
Gene/Insert
  Gene/Insert name: T7Te Terminator (alt name: Term_T7Te_PartType7)
  Species: Escherichia coli phage
  Cloning method: Restriction Enzyme; 5′ cloning site unknown (unknown if destroyed)
Terms and licenses: Academic/Nonprofit Terms; Industry Terms: Not Available to Industry
How to cite: pXTK103 [Term_T7Te_PartType7] was a gift from Michael Springer (Addgene plasmid # 229340 ; http://n2t.net/addgene:229340 ; RRID:Addgene_229340)
